>Addgene plasmid #51330 | 2NQA | depositor partial sequence | sequence record 78232 | Insert sequence
AACGCTTTGAAGTACTTGGGCCAGGATTTCAAGACCCTGAGGCAACAGTGCTTGGACTCAGGGGTCCTAT
TTAAGGACCCTGAGTTCCCAGCATGTCCATCAGCTTTGGGCTACAAGGATCTTGGACCAGGCTCTCCGCA
AACTCAAGGCATCATCTGGAAGCGGCCCACGGAGTTGTGTCCCAGCCCTCAGTTTATCGTTGGTGGAGCC
ACGCGCACAGACATTTGTCAGGGTGGTCTAGGTGACTGCTGGCTTCTGGCTGCCATTGCCTCCCTGACCC
TGAATGAAGAGCTGCTTTACCGGGTGGTCCCCAGGGACCAGGACTTCCAGGAGAACTATGCGGGAATCTT
TCACTTTCAGTTCTGGCAGTACGGAGAGTGGGTGGAGGTGGTCATTGACGACAGGCTGCCCACCAAGAAT
GGACAGCTGCTCTTCCTACACTCGGAACAAGGCAATGAATTCTGGAGTGCCCTGCTGGAGAAAGCCTATG
CCAAGCTTAATGGTTGTTATGAGGCTCTCGCTGGAGGTTCCACAGTGGAGGGGTTTGAGGATTTCACAGG
TGGCATCTCTGAGTTTTATGACCTGAAGAAACCACCAGCCAATCTATATCAGATCATCCGGAAGGCCCTC
TGTGCGGGGTCTCTGCTGGGCTGCTCCATTGATGTCTACAGTGCAGCCGAAGCCGAAGCCATCACCAGCC
AGAAGCTGGTTAAGAGTCATGCGTACTCTGTCACTGGAGTCGAAGAGGTGAATTTCCAGGGCCATCCAGA
GAAGCTGATCAGACTCAGGAATCCATGGGGTGAAGTGGAGTGGTCGGGAGCCTGGAGCGATGATGCACCA
GAGTGGAATCACATAGACCCCCGGCGGAAGGAAGAACTGGACAAGAAAGTTGAGGATGGAGAATTCTGGA
TGTCACTTTCAGATTTCGTGAGGCAGTTCTCTCGGTTGGAGATCTGCAACCTGTCCCCGGACTCTCTGAG
T
