>Addgene plasmid #51330 | 2NQA | addgene partial sequence | sequence record 79415 | T7 5'-TAATACGACTCACTATAGGG-3'
AATAATTTTGTTTAACTTTAAGAAGGAGATATACCATGGGCAGCAGCCATCATCATCATCATCACAGCAG
CGGCCTGGTTCCGCGTGGTAGTAACGCTTTGAAGTACTTGGGCCAGGATTTCAAGACCCTGAGGCAACAG
TGCTTGGACTCAGGGGTCCTATTTAAGGACCCTGAGTTCCCAGCATGTCCATCAGCTTTGGGCTACAAGG
ATCTTGGACCAGGCTCTCCGCAAACTCAAGGCATCATCTGGAAGCGGCCCACGGAGTTGTGTCCCAGCCC
TCAGTTTATCGTTGGTGGAGCCACGCGCACAGACATTTGTCAGGGTGGTCTAGGTGACTGCTGGCTTCTG
GCTGCCATTGCCTCCCTGACCCTGAATGAAGAGCTGCTTTACCGGGTGGTCCCCAGGGACCAGGACTTCC
AGGAGAACTATGCGGGAATCTTTCACTTTCAGTTCTGGCAGTACGGAGAGTGGGTGGAGGTGGTCATTGA
CGACAGGCTGCCCACCAAGAATGGACAGCTGCTCTTCCTACACTCGGAACAAGGCAATGAATTCTGGAGT
GCCCTGCTGGAGAAAGCCTATGCCAAGCTTAATGGTTGTTATGAGGCTCTCGCTGGAGGTTCCACAGTGG
AGGGGTTTGAGGATTTCACAGGTGGCATCTCTGAGTTTTATGACCTGAAGAAACCACCAGCCAATCTATA
TCAGATCATCCGGAAGGCCCTCTGTGCGGGGTCTCTGCTGGGCTGCTCCATTGATGTCTACAGTGCAGCC
GAAGCCGAAGCCATCACCAGCCAGAAGCTGGTTAAGAGTCATGCGTACTCTGTCACTGG
