[The description below was written by a language model from this plasmid's Addgene catalogue record.]
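Description:
2NQA is a bacterial expression plasmid built on the pET28a-LIC backbone, a pET-family vector adapted for ligation independent cloning, which was the method used to introduce the insert. It is maintained in E. coli under kanamycin selection and is recorded as low copy. DH5alpha is listed as the propagation strain, which serves for plasmid maintenance rather than protein production. No feature table accompanies the record, so the origin of replication and the other backbone elements are not itemised individually.

The insert is named 2NQA, with the alternative name CAPN08, and its species field is given as synthetic. The alternative name suggests a calpain 8-related coding sequence, though the record does not describe the protein further. The insert is a truncated form rather than a full-length sequence. The truncation boundaries are deferred to depositor comments that are not included here, so the exact residues covered cannot be stated.

Expression is driven by the T7 promoter, which requires a host supplying T7 RNA polymerase, typically a DE3 lysogen strain. The protein is produced with an N-terminal His tag, allowing purification by immobilised metal affinity chromatography. Standard T7 promoter and T7 terminator primers flank the insert for sequence verification.

This design (T7-driven, His-tagged, defined truncation) is typical of constructs made for recombinant overexpression and purification of a protein domain for structural or biochemical work, although the record does not state a purpose. Distribution is limited to academic and nonprofit users.
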