Addgene plasmid #51330: 2NQA
Depositing lab: Cheryl Arrowsmith. Depositing organization: University of Toronto.
Backbone
  Vector backbone: pET28a-LIC
  Vector type: Bacterial Expression
Growth in bacteria
  Bacterial resistance: Kanamycin, 50 μg/mL
  Growth temperature: 37°C
  Growth strain: DH5alpha
  Copy number: Low Copy
Gene/Insert
  Gene/Insert name: 2NQA (alt name: CAPN08)
  Species: Synthetic
  Mutation: Truncation: See Comments
  Promoter: T7
  Tag / fusion protein: His (N terminal on insert)
  Cloning method: Ligation Independent Cloning
  Sequencing primers: 5′ T7; 3′ T7-term
Terms and licenses: Academic/Nonprofit Terms; Industry Terms: Not Available to Industry
How to cite: 2NQA was a gift from Cheryl Arrowsmith (Addgene plasmid # 51330 ; http://n2t.net/addgene:51330 ; RRID:Addgene_51330)
